Addgene plasmid #110197: hCXCR4-LSSmOrange
Purpose: Encodes for human CXCR4 coding sequence tagged with the LSS-mOrange FP
Depositing lab: Sergi Padilla Parra. Depositing organization: University of Oxford. Publication: Multicolor lifetime imaging and its application to HIV-1 uptake. Starling T, Carlon-Andres I, Iliopoulou M, Kraemer B, Loidolt-Krueger M, Williamson DJ, Padilla-Parra S. Nat Commun. 2023 Aug 17;14(1):4994. doi: 10.1038/s41467-023-40731-x. PubMed 37591879.
Backbone
  Vector backbone: LSSmOrange-N1
  Vector type: Mammalian Expression
Growth in bacteria
  Bacterial resistance: Kanamycin, 50 μg/mL
  Growth temperature: 37°C
  Growth strain: DH5alpha
  Copy number: High Copy
Gene/Insert
  Gene/Insert name: hCXCR4
  Species: H. sapiens (human)
  Entrez Gene: CXCR4 (a.k.a. CD184, D2S201E, FB22, HM89, HSY3RR, LAP-3, LAP3, LCR1, LESTR, NPY3R, NPYR, NPYRL, NPYY3R, WHIM, WHIMS, WHIMS1)
  Promoter: CMV
  Tag / fusion protein: LSSmOrange (C terminal on insert)
  Cloning method: Restriction Enzyme; 5′ cloning site unknown (unknown if destroyed); 3′ cloning site unknown (unknown if destroyed)
Terms and licenses: Academic/Nonprofit Terms; Industry Terms: Not Available to Industry
How to cite: hCXCR4-LSSmOrange was a gift from Sergi Padilla Parra (Addgene plasmid # 110197 ; http://n2t.net/addgene:110197 ; RRID:Addgene_110197)
