[The description below was written by a language model from this plasmid's Addgene catalogue record.]
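Description:
hCXCR4-LSSmOrange is a mammalian expression plasmid built on the LSSmOrange-N1 backbone, an N1-style vector in which a gene of interest is placed upstream of, and in frame with, the fluorescent protein coding sequence. It is maintained in E. coli as a high-copy plasmid under kanamycin selection. No feature table accompanies the record, so the origin of replication, polyadenylation signal and any mammalian selection marker are not documented here. The restriction sites used to insert the gene are also listed as unknown.

The payload is the human CXCR4 coding sequence, driven by the CMV promoter for strong constitutive expression in transfected mammalian cells and fused at its C terminus to LSSmOrange. CXCR4 is a seven-transmembrane chemokine receptor that also serves as a co-receptor for HIV-1 entry. Placing the tag at the C terminus puts the fluorophore on the cytoplasmic tail, leaving the extracellular N terminus and loops free for ligand or viral envelope engagement. LSSmOrange is a large-Stokes-shift variant of mOrange, which is excited by blue light yet emits in the orange. This lets it be combined with other fluorophores that share an excitation line but are separable by emission, or used as a partner in FRET and lifetime measurements.

According to the associated publication, the construct was used in multicolor fluorescence lifetime imaging applied to HIV-1 uptake. It is therefore suited to visualising CXCR4 localisation and dynamics in live cells, alongside other labelled receptors or viral components.
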