>Addgene plasmid #110197 | hCXCR4-LSSmOrange | depositor partial sequence | sequence record 207403 | hCXCR4 in NheI/AgeI
ATGGAGGGGATCAGTATATACACTTCAGATAACTACACCGAGGAAATGGGCTCAGGGGACTATGACTCCA
TGAAGGAACCCTGTTTCCGTGAAGAAAATGCTAATTTCAATAAAATCTTCCTGCCCACCATCTACTCCAT
CATCTTCTTAACTGGCATTGTGGGCAATGGATTGGTCATCCTGGTCATGGGTTACCAGAAGAAACTGAGA
AGCATGACGGACAAGTACAGGCTGCACCTGTCAGTGGCCGACCTCCTCTTTGTCATCACGCTTCCCTTCT
GGGCAGTTGATGCCGTGGCAAACTGGTACTTTGGGAACTTCCTATGCAAGGCAGTCCATGTCATCTACAC
AGTCAACCTCTACAGCAGTGTCCTCATCCTGGCCTTCATCAGTCTGGACCGCTACCTGGCCATCGTCCAC
GCCACCAACAGTCAGAGGCCAAGGAAGCTGTTGGCTGAAAAGGTGGTCTATGTTGGCGTCTGGATCCCTG
CCCTCCTGCTGACTATTCCCGACTTCATCTTTGCCAACGTCAGTGAGGCAGATGACAGATATATCTGTGA
CCGCTTCTACCCCAATGACTTGTGGGTGGTTGTGTTCCAGTTTCAGCACATCATGGTTGGCCTTATCCTG
CCTGGTATTGTCATCCTGTCCTGCTATTGCATTATCATCTCCAAGCTGTCACACTCCAAGGGCCACCAGA
AGCGCAAGGCCCTCAAGACCACAGTCATCCTCATCCTGGCTTTCTTCGCCTGTTGGCTGCCTTACTACAT
TGGGATCAGCATCGACTCCTTCATCCTCCTGGAAATCATCAAGCAAGGGTGTGAGTTTGAGAACACTGTG
CACAAGTGGATTTCCATCACCGAGGCCCTAGCTTTCTTCCACTGTTGTCTGAACCCCATCCTCTATGCTT
TCCTTGGAGCCAAATTTAAAACCTCTGCCCAGCACGCACTCACCTCTGTGAGCAGAGGGTCCAGCCTCAA
GATCCTCTCCAAAGGAAAGCGAGGTGGACATTCATCTGTTTCCACCGAGTCTGAGTCTTCAAGTTTTCAC
TCCAGCGC
