>Addgene plasmid #110197 | hCXCR4-LSSmOrange | depositor partial sequence | sequence record 207404 | LSSmOrange
ATGGTGAGCAAGGGCGAGGAGAATAACATGGCCATCATCAAGGAGTTCATGCGCTTCAAGGTGCGCATGG
AGGGCTCCGTGAACGGCCACGAGTTCGAGATCGAGGGCGAGGGCGAGGGCCGCCCCTACGAGGGCTTTCA
GACCGTTAAGCTGAAGGTGACCAAGGGTGGCCCCCTGCCCTTCGCCTGGGACATCTTGTCCCCTCAGTTC
ACCTACGGCTCCAAGGCCTACGTGAAGCACCCCGCCGACATCCCCGACTACCTCAAGCTGTCCTTCCCCG
AGGGCTTCAAGTGGGAGCGCGTGATGAACTTCGAGGACGGCGGCGTGGTGACCGTGACTCAGGACTCCTC
CCTGCAGGACGGCGAGTTCATCTACAAGGTGAAGCTGCGCGGCACCAACTTCCCCTCCGACGGCCCCGTA
ATGCAGAAGAAGACCATGGGCATGGAGGCCTCCTCCGAGCGGATGTACCCCGAGGACGGCGCCCTGAAGG
GCGAGGACAAGCTCAGGCTGAAGCTGAAGGACGGCGGCCACTACACCTCCGAGGTCAAGACCACCTACAA
GGCCAAGAAGCCCGTGCAGTTGCCCGGCGCCTACATCGTCGACATCAAGTTGGACATCACCTCCCACAAC
GAGGACTACACCATCGTGGAACAGTACGAACGCGCCGAGGGCCGCCACTCCACCGGCGGCATGGACGAGC
TGTACAAG
