LOCUS       Exported 5804 bp ds-DNA circular SYN 12-MAY-2021
DEFINITION  Encodes for human CXCR4 coding sequence tagged with the LSS-mOrange
            FP.
ACCESSION   .
VERSION     .
KEYWORDS    hCXCR4-LSSmOrange
SOURCE      synthetic DNA construct
  ORGANISM  synthetic DNA construct
REFERENCE   1 (bases 1 to 5804)
  TITLE     Padilla Parra unpublished receptor-FP plasmids
REFERENCE   2 (bases 1 to 5804)
  AUTHORS   .
  TITLE     Direct Submission
  JOURNAL   Exported May 12, 2021 from SnapGene Server 1.1.58
            http://www.snapgene.com
FEATURES             Location/Qualifiers
     source          1..5804
                     /organism="synthetic DNA construct"
                     /mol_type="other DNA"
     enhancer        135..438
                     /label=CMV enhancer
                     /note="human cytomegalovirus immediate early enhancer"
     promoter        439..642
                     /label=CMV promoter
                     /note="human cytomegalovirus (CMV) immediate early
                     promoter"
     primer_bind     593..613
                     /label=CMV-F
                     /note="Human CMV immediate early promoter, forward primer"
     protein_bind    1425..1436
                     /label=ZF binding site
                     /bound_moiety="CCR5TC zinc-finger domain"
                     /note="target sequence for the CCR5TC zinc-finger domain
                     from the CCR5-224 (+) zinc-finger nuclease (Perez et al.,
                     2008; Gross et al., 2013)"
     regulatory      1767..1776
                     /regulatory_class="other"
                     /note="vertebrate consensus sequence for strong initiation
                     of translation (Kozak, 1987)"
     CDS             1773..2480
                     /codon_start=1
                     /product="monomeric orange fluorescent protein with a large
                     Stokes shift (Shcherbakova et al., 2012)"
                     /label=LSSmOrange
                     /note="mammalian codon-optimized"
                     /translation="MVSKGEENNMAIIKEFMRFKVRMEGSVNGHEFEIEGEGEGRPYEG
                     FQTVKLKVTKGGPLPFAWDILSPQFTYGSKAYVKHPADIPDYLKLSFPEGFKWERVMNF
                     EDGGVVTVTQDSSLQDGEFIYKVKLRGTNFPSDGPVMQKKTMGMEASSERMYPEDGALK
                     GEDKLRLKLKDGGHYTSEVKTTYKAKKPVQLPGAYIVDIKLDITSHNEDYTIVEQYERA
                     EGRHSTGGMDELYK"
     primer_bind     2186..2205
                     /label=mCherry-F
                     /note="mCherry, forward primer"
     misc_feature    2486..2542
                     /label=MCS
                     /note="multiple cloning site"
     polyA_signal    2666..2787
                     /label=SV40 poly(A) signal
                     /note="SV40 polyadenylation signal"
     primer_bind     complement(2703..2722)
                     /label=SV40pA-R
                     /note="SV40 polyA, reverse primer"
     primer_bind     2757..2776
                     /label=EBV-rev
                     /note="SV40 polyA terminator, reverse primer"
     rep_origin      complement(2794..3249)
                     /direction=LEFT
                     /label=f1 ori
                     /note="f1 bacteriophage origin of replication; arrow
                     indicates direction of (+) strand synthesis"
     primer_bind     complement(2931..2952)
                     /label=F1ori-F
                     /note="F1 origin, forward primer"
     primer_bind     3143..3162
                     /label=F1ori-R
                     /note="F1 origin, reverse primer"
     promoter        3276..3380
                     /gene="bla"
                     /label=AmpR promoter
     promoter        3382..3739
                     /label=SV40 promoter
                     /note="SV40 enhancer and early promoter"
     primer_bind     complement(3405..3425)
                     /label=pBABE 3'
                     /note="SV40 enhancer, reverse primer for pBABE vectors"
     rep_origin      3590..3725
                     /label=SV40 ori
                     /note="SV40 origin of replication"
     primer_bind     3652..3671
                     /label=SV40pro-F
                     /note="SV40 promoter/origin, forward primer"
     CDS             3774..4568
                     /codon_start=1
                     /gene="aph(3')-II (or nptII)"
                     /product="aminoglycoside phosphotransferase from Tn5"
                     /label=NeoR/KanR
                     /note="confers resistance to neomycin, kanamycin, and G418
                     (Geneticin(R))"
                     /translation="MIEQDGLHAGSPAAWVERLFGYDWAQQTIGCSDAAVFRLSAQGRP
                     VLFVKTDLSGALNELQDEAARLSWLATTGVPCAAVLDVVTEAGRDWLLLGEVPGQDLLS
                     SHLAPAEKVSIMADAMRRLHTLDPATCPFDHQAKHRIERARTRMEAGLVDQDDLDEEHQ
                     GLAPAELFARLKASMPDGEDLVVTHGDACLPNIMVENGRFSGFIDCGRLGVADRYQDIA
                     LATRDIAEELGGEWADRFLVLYGIAAPDSQRIAFYRLLDEFF"
     primer_bind     complement(3828..3847)
                     /label=Neo-R
                     /note="Neomycin resistance gene, reverse primer"
     primer_bind     4438..4457
                     /label=Neo-F
                     /note="Neomycin resistance gene, forward primer"
     primer_bind     complement(4756..4775)
                     /label=TK-pA-R
                     /note="Thymidine kinase polyA, reverse primer"
     polyA_signal    4800..4847
                     /label=HSV TK poly(A) signal
                     /note="herpes simplex virus thymidine kinase
                     polyadenylation signal (Cole and Stacy, 1985)"
     rep_origin      5176..5764
                     /direction=RIGHT
                     /label=ori
                     /note="high-copy-number ColE1/pMB1/pBR322/pUC origin of
                     replication"
     primer_bind     5665..5684
                     /label=pBR322ori-F
                     /note="pBR322 origin, forward primer"
ORIGIN
        1 gctggccttt tgctcacatg ttctttcctg cgttatcccc tgattctgtg gataaccgta
       61 ttaccgccat gcattagtta ttaatagtaa tcaattacgg ggtcattagt tcatagccca
      121 tatatggagt tccgcgttac ataacttacg gtaaatggcc cgcctggctg accgcccaac
      181 gacccccgcc cattgacgtc aataatgacg tatgttccca tagtaacgcc aatagggact
      241 ttccattgac gtcaatgggt ggagtattta cggtaaactg cccacttggc agtacatcaa
      301 gtgtatcata tgccaagtac gccccctatt gacgtcaatg acggtaaatg gcccgcctgg
      361 cattatgccc agtacatgac cttatgggac tttcctactt ggcagtacat ctacgtatta
      421 gtcatcgcta ttaccatggt gatgcggttt tggcagtaca tcaatgggcg tggatagcgg
      481 tttgactcac ggggatttcc aagtctccac cccattgacg tcaatgggag tttgttttgg
      541 caccaaaatc aacgggactt tccaaaatgt cgtaacaact ccgccccatt gacgcaaatg
      601 ggcggtaggc gtgtacggtg ggaggtctat ataagcagag ctggtttagt gaaccgtcag
      661 atccgctagc gctaccggac tcagatctcg agctcaagct tatggagggg atcagtatat
      721 acacttcaga taactacacc gaggaaatgg gctcagggga ctatgactcc atgaaggaac
      781 cctgtttccg tgaagaaaat gctaatttca ataaaatctt cctgcccacc atctactcca
      841 tcatcttctt aactggcatt gtgggcaatg gattggtcat cctggtcatg ggttaccaga
      901 agaaactgag aagcatgacg gacaagtaca ggctgcacct gtcagtggcc gacctcctct
      961 ttgtcatcac gcttcccttc tgggcagttg atgccgtggc aaactggtac tttgggaact
     1021 tcctatgcaa ggcagtccat gtcatctaca cagtcaacct ctacagcagt gtcctcatcc
     1081 tggccttcat cagtctggac cgctacctgg ccatcgtcca cgccaccaac agtcagaggc
     1141 caaggaagct gttggctgaa aaggtggtct atgttggcgt ctggatccct gccctcctgc
     1201 tgactattcc cgacttcatc tttgccaacg tcagtgaggc agatgacaga tatatctgtg
     1261 accgcttcta ccccaatgac ttgtgggtgg ttgtgttcca gtttcagcac atcatggttg
     1321 gccttatcct gcctggtatt gtcatcctgt cctgctattg cattatcatc tccaagctgt
     1381 cacactccaa gggccaccag aagcgcaagg ccctcaagac cacagtcatc ctcatcctgg
     1441 ctttcttcgc ctgttggctg ccttactaca ttgggatcag catcgactcc ttcatcctcc
     1501 tggaaatcat caagcaaggg tgtgagtttg agaacactgt gcacaagtgg atttccatca
     1561 ccgaggccct agctttcttc cactgttgtc tgaaccccat cctctatgct ttccttggag
     1621 ccaaatttaa aacctctgcc cagcacgcac tcacctctgt gagcagaggg tccagcctca
     1681 agatcctctc caaaggaaag cgaggtggac attcatctgt ttccaccgag tctgagtctt
     1741 caagttttca ctccagcgca ccggtcgcca ccatggtgag caagggcgag gagaataaca
     1801 tggccatcat caaggagttc atgcgcttca aggtgcgcat ggagggctcc gtgaacggcc
     1861 acgagttcga gatcgagggc gagggcgagg gccgccccta cgagggcttt cagaccgtta
     1921 agctgaaggt gaccaagggt ggccccctgc ccttcgcctg ggacatcttg tcccctcagt
     1981 tcacctacgg ctccaaggcc tacgtgaagc accccgccga catccccgac tacctcaagc
     2041 tgtccttccc cgagggcttc aagtgggagc gcgtgatgaa cttcgaggac ggcggcgtgg
     2101 tgaccgtgac tcaggactcc tccctgcagg acggcgagtt catctacaag gtgaagctgc
     2161 gcggcaccaa cttcccctcc gacggccccg taatgcagaa gaagaccatg ggcatggagg
     2221 cctcctccga gcggatgtac cccgaggacg gcgccctgaa gggcgaggac aagctcaggc
     2281 tgaagctgaa ggacggcggc cactacacct ccgaggtcaa gaccacctac aaggccaaga
     2341 agcccgtgca gttgcccggc gcctacatcg tcgacatcaa gttggacatc acctcccaca
     2401 acgaggacta caccatcgtg gaacagtacg aacgcgccga gggccgccac tccaccggcg
     2461 gcatggacga gctgtacaag tactcagatc tcgagctcaa gcttcgaatt ctgcagtcga
     2521 cggtaccgcg ggcccgggat ccaccggatc tagataactg atcataatca gccataccac
     2581 atttgtagag gttttacttg ctttaaaaaa cctcccacac ctccccctga acctgaaaca
     2641 taaaatgaat gcaattgttg ttgttaactt gtttattgca gcttataatg gttacaaata
     2701 aagcaatagc atcacaaatt tcacaaataa agcatttttt tcactgcatt ctagttgtgg
     2761 tttgtccaaa ctcatcaatg tatcttaacg cgtaaattgt aagcgttaat attttgttaa
     2821 aattcgcgtt aaatttttgt taaatcagct cattttttaa ccaataggcc gaaatcggca
     2881 aaatccctta taaatcaaaa gaatagaccg agatagggtt gagtgttgtt ccagtttgga
     2941 acaagagtcc actattaaag aacgtggact ccaacgtcaa aggnnnnnnn nnnnnnnnnn
     3001 nnnnnnnnnn nnnnnnnnnn nnnnnnnnnn nntnnnnnnn nnnnnnnnnn nnnnnnnnnn
     3061 nnnnnnnnnn nnnnnnnnnn nnnnnnnnnn nnnnnnnnnn nnnnnnnnnn nnnnnnnnnn
     3121 nnnngnnnnn nnnnnnnnnn nnnnnnnnnn nnnnnnnnnn nnnnnnnnnn nnnnnnnnnn
     3181 nnnnnnnnnn nnnnnnnnnn nnnnnnnnnn nnnnnnnnnn nnnnnnnnnn nnnnnnnnnn
     3241 nnnnnnnnnc aggtggcact tttcggggaa atgtgcgcgg aacccctatt tgtttatttt
     3301 tctaaataca ttcaaatatg tatccgctca tgagacaata accctgataa atgcttcaat
     3361 aatattgaaa aaggaagagt cctgaggcgg aaagaaccag ctgtggaatg tgtgtcagtt
     3421 agggtgtgga aagtccccag gctccccagc aggcagaagt atgcaaagca tgcatctcaa
     3481 ttagtcagca accaggtgtg gaaagtcccc aggctcccca gcaggcagaa gtatgcaaag
     3541 catgcatctc aattagtcag caaccatagt cccgccccta actccgccca tcccgcccct
     3601 aactccgccc agttccgccc attctccgcc ccatggctga ctaatttttt ttatttatgc
     3661 agaggccgag gccgcctcgg cctctgagct attccagaag tagtgaggag gcttttttgg
     3721 aggcctaggc ttttgcaaag atcgatcaag agacaggatg aggatcgttt cgcatgattg
     3781 aacaagatgg attgcacgca ggttctccgg ccgcttgggt ggagaggcta ttcggctatg
     3841 actgggcaca acagacaatc ggctgctctg atgccgccgt gttccggctg tcagcgcagg
     3901 ggcgcccggt tctttttgtc aagaccgacc tgtccggtgc cctgaatgaa ctgcaagacg
     3961 aggcagcgcg gctatcgtgg ctggccacga cgggcgttcc ttgcgcagct gtgctcgacg
     4021 ttgtcactga agcgggaagg gactggctgc tattgggcga agtgccgggg caggatctcc
     4081 tgtcatctca ccttgctcct gccgagaaag tatccatcat ggctgatgca atgcggcggc
     4141 tgcatacgct tgatccggct acctgcccat tcgaccacca agcgaaacat cgcatcgagc
     4201 gagcacgtac tcggatggaa gccggtcttg tcgatcagga tgatctggac gaagagcatc
     4261 aggggctcgc gccagccgaa ctgttcgcca ggctcaaggc gagcatgccc gacggcgagg
     4321 atctcgtcgt gacccatggc gatgcctgct tgccgaatat catggtggaa aatggccgct
     4381 tttctggatt catcgactgt ggccggctgg gtgtggcgga ccgctatcag gacatagcgt
     4441 tggctacccg tgatattgct gaagagcttg gcggcgaatg ggctgaccgc ttcctcgtgc
     4501 tttacggtat cgccgctccc gattcgcagc gcatcgcctt ctatcgcctt cttgacgagt
     4561 tcttctgagc gggactctgg ggttcgaaat gaccgaccaa gcgacgccca acctgccatc
     4621 acgagatttc gattccaccg ccgccttcta tgaaaggttg ggcttcggaa tcgttttccg
     4681 ggacgccggc tggatgatcc tccagcgcgg ggatctcatg ctggagttct tcgcccaccc
     4741 tagggggagg ctaactgaaa cacggaagga gacaataccg gaaggaaccc gcgctatgac
     4801 ggcaataaaa agacagaata aaacgcacgg tgttgggtcg tttgttcata aacgcggggt
     4861 tcggtcccag ggctggcact ctgtcgatac cccaccgaga ccccattggg gccaatacgc
     4921 ccgcgtttct tccttttccc caccccaccc cccaagttcg ggtgaaggcc cagggctcgc
     4981 agccaacgtc ggggcggcag gccctgccat agcctcaggt tactcatata tactttagat
     5041 tgatttaaaa cttcattttt aatttaaaag gatctaggtg aagatccttt ttgataatct
     5101 catgaccaaa atcccttaac gtgagttttc gttccactga gcgtcagacc ccgtagaaaa
     5161 gatcaaagga tcttcttgag atcctttttt tctgcgcgta atctgctgct tgcaaacaaa
     5221 aaaaccaccg ctaccagcgg tggtttgttt gccggatcaa gagctaccaa ctctttttcc
     5281 gaaggtaact ggcttcagca gagcgcagat accaaatact gttcttctag tgtagccgta
     5341 gttaggccac cacttcaaga actctgtagc accgcctaca tacctcgctc tgctaatcct
     5401 gttaccagtg gctgctgcca gtggcgataa gtcgtgtctt accgggttgg actcaagacg
     5461 atagttaccg gataaggcgc agcggtcggg ctgaacgggg ggttcgtgca cacagcccag
     5521 cttggagcga acgacctaca ccgaactgag atacctacag cgtgagctat gagaaagcgc
     5581 cacgcttccc gaagggagaa aggcggacag gtatccggta agcggcaggg tcggaacagg
     5641 agagcgcacg agggagcttc cagggggaaa cgcctggtat ctttatagtc ctgtcgggtt
     5701 tcgccacctc tgacttgagc gtcgattttt gtgatgctcg tcaggggggc ggagcctatg
     5761 gaaaaacgcc agcaacgcgg cctttttacg gttcctggcc tttt
//
